Addgene plasmid #163009: pAT15064-eCBE
Purpose: plasmid expressing eCBE
Depositing lab: Ervin Welker. Publication: BEAR reveals that increased fidelity variants can successfully reduce the mismatch tolerance of adenine but not cytosine base editors. Talas A, Simon DA, Kulcsar PI, Varga E, Krausz SL, Welker E. Nat Commun. 2021 Nov 3;12(1):6353. doi: 10.1038/s41467-021-26461-y. PubMed 34732717.
Backbone
  Vector backbone: pUC19
  Vector type: Mammalian Expression, CRISPR
Growth in bacteria
  Bacterial resistance: Ampicillin, 100 μg/mL
  Growth temperature: 37°C
  Growth strain: NEB Stable
  Copy number: High Copy
Gene/Insert
  Gene/Insert name: eCBE
  Species: Synthetic
  Promoter: EF1-a
  Tag / fusion protein: 3xFLAG (N terminal on insert); SV40 NLS (N terminal on insert); SV40 NLS (C terminal on insert)
  Cloning method: Unknown
  Sequencing primers: 5′ TATAAGTGCAGTAGTCGCCG; 3′ TGCTGGCCTTTTGCTC
Terms and licenses: Academic/Nonprofit Terms; Industry Terms: Not Available to Industry
How to cite: pAT15064-eCBE was a gift from Ervin Welker (Addgene plasmid # 163009 ; http://n2t.net/addgene:163009 ; RRID:Addgene_163009)
