[The description below was written by a language model from this plasmid's Addgene catalogue record and pLannotate feature annotations shown in this document.]
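Description:
pAT15064-eCBE is a mammalian expression plasmid built on a pUC19 backbone that encodes a cytosine base editor designated eCBE. It is maintained in E. coli at high copy through the ColE1/pUC-type origin and selected with ampicillin via the β-lactamase gene and its native promoter. No mammalian selection marker or guide RNA cassette appears in the annotated features, so the guide is presumably supplied from a separate construct.

The single payload is a synthetic fusion open reading frame driven by the EF-1α promoter (annotated as the core promoter element) and terminated by the bovine growth hormone polyadenylation signal. From N to C terminus, the annotated coding segments are rat APOBEC1 cytidine deaminase, a short stretch that the annotation software matched to a fragment of ABE(7.10) and that most likely represents a shared linker rather than any adenine deaminase domain, a Streptococcus pyogenes Cas9 carrying the D10A change (detected as adjoining N- and C-terminal portions that together span the full protein), and the uracil-DNA glycosylase inhibitor UGI from phage PBS2. The catalogue entry additionally lists an N-terminal 3xFLAG tag and SV40 nuclear localisation signals at both ends, which were not picked up in the feature table. In this architecture the Cas9 moiety directs the deaminase to a guide-specified site, where cytosine is converted to uracil, while UGI blocks uracil excision so that the edit resolves as a C-to-T change.

The associated publication examines whether increased-fidelity Cas9 variants reduce the mismatch tolerance of base editors, which suggests that the "e" prefix denotes such a variant, but the record does not list the specific mutations.
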