Features (pLannotate 1.2.2; 10 found; start..end, strand, type, name):
     81..292     +  promoter       EF-1α core promoter: core promoter for human elongation factor EF-1α
    438..1124    +  CDS            Apobec1: ABEC1_RAT - Experimental evidence at protein level: Swiss-Prot protein existence level 1. Catalytic component of the apolipoprotein B mRNA editing enzyme complex which is responsible for the postranscriptional editing of a CAA codon for Gln to a UAA codon for stop in the APOB mRNA. May also play a role in the epigenetic regulation of gene expression by participating in DNA demethylation. From Rattus norvegicus (Rat).
   1125..1172    +  CDS            ABE(7.10) (fragment): adenine base editor comprising wild-type E. coli TadA fused to the evolved TadA*(7.10) mutant (Gaudelli et al., 2017)
   1173..2774    +  CDS            dCas9(N): N-terminal portion of catalytically inactive Streptococcus pyogenes dCas9 carrying the D10A mutation (Zetsche et al., 2015)
   2775..5272    +  CDS            Cas9(C) (fragment): C-terminal portion of Streptococcus pyogenes Cas9 (Zetsche et al., 2015)
   5286..5534    +  CDS            UGI: UNGI_BPPB2 - Experimental evidence at protein level: Swiss-Prot protein existence level 1. This protein binds specifically and reversibly to the host uracil-DNA glycosylase, preventing removal of uracil residues from PBS2 DNA by the host uracil-excision repair system. From Bacillus phage PBS2 (Bacteriophage PBS2).
   5601..5712    +  polyA_signal   bGH poly(A) signal: bovine growth hormone polyadenylation signal
   5873..6461    -  rep_origin     ori: high-copy-number ColE1/pMB1/pBR322/pUC origin of replication
   6632..7492    -  CDS            AmpR: β-lactamase; bla; confers resistance to ampicillin, carbenicillin, and related antibiotics
   7493..7597    -  promoter       AmpR promoter: bla
>Addgene plasmid #163009 | pAT15064-eCBE | addgene full sequence | sequence record 322567 | Addgene NGS Result
CATTTCCCCGAAAAGTGCCACCTGACGTCCAGCAGAGATCCACTTTGGCGCCGGCTCGAGTGGCTCCGGT
GCCCGTCAGTGGGCAGAGCGCACATCGCCCACAGTCCCCGAGAAGTTGGGGGGAGGGGTCGGCAATTGAA
CCGGTGCCTAGAGAAGGTGGCGCGGGGTAAACTGGGAAAGTGATGTCGTGTACTGGCTCCGCCTTTTTCC
CGAGGGTGGGGGAGAACCGTATATAAGTGCAGTAGTCGCCGTGAACGTTCTTTTTCGCAACGGGTTTGCC
GCCAGAACACAGGTGTCGTGACGCGGGATCCGCCACCATGGACTATAAGGACCACGACGGAGACTACAAG
GATCATGATATTGATTACAAAGACGATGACGATAAGATGGCCCCAAAGAAGAAGCGGAAGGTCGGTATCC
ACGGAGTCCCAGCAGCCATGAGCTCAGAGACTGGCCCAGTGGCTGTGGACCCCACATTGAGACGGCGGAT
CGAGCCCCATGAGTTTGAGGTATTCTTCGATCCGAGAGAGCTCCGCAAGGAGACCTGCCTGCTTTACGAA
ATTAATTGGGGGGGCCGGCACTCCATTTGGCGACATACATCACAGAACACTAACAAGCACGTCGAAGTCA
ACTTCATCGAGAAGTTCACGACAGAAAGATATTTCTGTCCGAACACAAGGTGCAGCATTACCTGGTTTCT
CAGCTGGAGCCCATGCGGCGAATGTAGTAGGGCCATCACTGAATTCCTGTCAAGGTATCCCCACGTCACT
CTGTTTATTTACATCGCAAGGCTGTACCACCACGCTGACCCCCGCAATCGACAAGGCCTGCGGGATTTGA
TCTCTTCAGGTGTGACTATCCAAATTATGACTGAGCAGGAGTCAGGATACTGCTGGAGAAACTTTGTGAA
TTATAGCCCGAGTAATGAAGCCCACTGGCCTAGGTATCCCCATCTGTGGGTACGACTGTACGTTCTTGAA
CTGTACTGCATCATACTGGGCCTGCCTCCTTGTCTCAACATTCTGAGAAGGAAGCAGCCACAGCTGACAT
TCTTTACCATCGCTCTTCAGTCTTGTCATTACCAGCGACTGCCCCCACACATTCTCTGGGCCACCGGGTT
GAAAAGCGGCAGCGAGACTCCCGGGACCTCAGAGTCCGCCACACCCGAAAGTGACAAGAAGTACAGCATC
GGCCTGGCCATCGGCACCAACTCTGTGGGCTGGGCCGTGATCACCGACGAGTACAAGGTGCCCAGCAAGA
AATTCAAGGTGCTGGGCAACACCGACCGGCACAGCATCAAGAAGAACCTGATCGGAGCCCTGCTGTTCGA
CAGCGGCGAAACAGCCGAGGCCACCCGGCTGAAGAGAACCGCCAGAAGAAGATACACCAGACGGAAGAAC
CGGATCTGCTATCTGCAAGAGATCTTCAGCAACGAGATGGCCAAGGTGGACGACAGCTTCTTCCACAGAC
TGGAAGAGTCCTTCCTGGTGGAAGAGGATAAGAAGCACGAGCGGCACCCCATCTTCGGCAACATCGTGGA
CGAGGTGGCCTACCACGAGAAGTACCCCACCATCTACCACCTGAGAAAGAAACTGGTGGACAGCACCGAC
AAGGCCGACCTGCGGCTGATCTATCTGGCCCTGGCCCACATGATCAAGTTCCGGGGCCACTTCCTGATCG
AGGGCGACCTGAACCCCGACAACAGCGACGTGGACAAGCTGTTCATCCAGCTGGTGCAGACCTACAACCA
GCTGTTCGAGGAAAACCCCATCAACGCCAGCGGCGTGGACGCCAAGGCCATCCTGTCTGCCAGACTGAGC
AAGAGCAGACGGCTGGAAAATCTGATCGCCCAGCTGCCCGGCGAGAAGAAGAATGGCCTGTTCGGAAACC
TGATTGCCCTGAGCCTGGGCCTGACCCCCAACTTCAAGAGCAACTTCGACCTGGCCGAGGATGCCAAACT
GCAGCTGAGCAAGGACACCTACGACGACGACCTGGACAACCTGCTGGCCCAGATCGGCGACCAGTACGCC
GACCTGTTTCTGGCCGCCAAGAACCTGTCCGACGCCATCCTGCTGAGCGACATCCTGAGAGTGAACACCG
AGATCACCAAGGCCCCCCTGAGCGCCTCTATGATCAAGAGATACGACGAGCACCACCAGGACCTGACCCT
GCTGAAAGCTCTCGTGCGGCAGCAGCTGCCTGAGAAGTACAAAGAGATTTTCTTCGACCAGAGCAAGAAC
GGCTACGCCGGCTACATTGACGGCGGAGCCAGCCAGGAAGAGTTCTACAAGTTCATCAAGCCCATCCTGG
AAAAGATGGACGGCACCGAGGAACTGCTCGTGAAGCTGAACAGAGAGGACCTGCTGCGGAAGCAGCGGAC
CTTCGACAACGGCAGCATCCCCCACCAGATCCACCTGGGAGAGCTGCACGCCATTCTGCGGCGGCAGGAA
GATTTTTACCCATTCCTGAAGGACAACCGGGAAAAGATCGAGAAGATCCTGACCTTCCGCATCCCCTACT
ACGTGGGCCCTCTGGCCAGGGGAAACAGCAGATTCGCCTGGATGACCAGAAAGAGCGAGGAAACCATCAC
CCCCTGGAACTTCGAGGAAGTGGTGGACAAGGGCGCTTCCGCCCAGAGCTTCATCGAGCGGATGACCAAC
TTCGATAAGAACCTGCCCAACGAGAAGGTGCTGCCCAAGCACAGCCTGCTGTACGAGTACTTCACCGTGT
ATAACGAGCTGACCAAAGTGAAATACGTGACCGAGGGAATGAGAAAGCCCGCCTTCCTGAGCGGCGAGCA
GAAAAAGGCCATCGTGGACCTGCTGTTCAAGACCAACCGGAAAGTGACCGTGAAGCAGCTGAAAGAGGAC
TACTTCAAGAAAATCGAGTGCTTCGACTCCGTGGAAATCTCCGGCGTGGAAGATCGGTTCAACGCCTCCC
TGGGCACATACCACGATCTGCTGAAAATTATCAAGGACAAGGACTTCCTGGACAATGAGGAAAACGAGGA
CATTCTGGAAGATATCGTGCTGACCCTGACACTGTTTGAGGACAGAGAGATGATCGAGGAACGGCTGAAA
ACCTATGCCCACCTGTTCGACGACAAAGTGATGAAGCAGCTGAAGCGGCGGAGATACACCGGCTGGGGCA
GGCTGAGCCGGAAGCTGATCAACGGCATCCGGGACAAGCAGTCCGGCAAGACAATCCTGGATTTCCTGAA
GTCCGACGGCTTCGCCAACAGAAACTTCATGCAGCTGATCCACGACGACAGCCTGACCTTTAAAGAGGAC
ATCCAGAAAGCCCAGGTGTCCGGCCAGGGCGATAGCCTGCACGAGCACATTGCCAATCTGGCCGGCAGCC
CCGCCATTAAGAAGGGCATCCTGCAGACAGTGAAGGTGGTGGACGAGCTCGTGAAAGTGATGGGCCGGCA
CAAGCCCGAGAACATCGTGATCGAAATGGCCAGAGAGAACCAGACCACCCAGAAGGGACAGAAGAACAGC
CGCGAGAGAATGAAGCGGATCGAAGAGGGCATCAAAGAGCTGGGCAGCCAGATCCTGAAAGAACACCCCG
TGGAAAACACCCAGCTGCAGAACGAGAAGCTGTACCTGTACTACCTGCAGAATGGGCGGGATATGTACGT
GGACCAGGAACTGGACATCAACCGGCTGTCCGACTACGATGTGGACCATATCGTGCCTCAGAGCTTTCTG
GCCGACGACTCCATCGACAACAAGGTGCTGACCAGAAGCGACAAGAACCGGGGCAAGAGCGACAACGTGC
CCTCCGAAGAGGTCGTGAAGAAGATGAAGAACTACTGGCGGCAGCTGCTGAACGCCAAGCTGATTACCCA
GAGAAAGTTCGACAATCTGACCAAGGCCGAGAGAGGCGGCCTGAGCGAACTGGATAAGGCCGGCTTCATC
AAGAGACAGCTGGTGGAAACCCGGCAGATCACAAAGCACGTGGCACAGATCCTGGACTCCCGGATGAACA
CTAAGTACGACGAGAATGACAAGCTGATCCGGGAAGTGAAAGTGATCACCCTGAAGTCCAAGCTGGTGTC
CGATTTCCGGAAGGATTTCCAGTTTTACAAAGTGCGCGAGATCAACAACTACCACCACGCCCACGACGCG
TACCTGAACGCCGTCGTGGGAACCGCCCTGATCAAAAAGTACCCTGCGCTGGAAAGCGAGTTCGTGTACG
GCGACTACAAGGTGTACGACGTACGGAAGATGATCGCCAAGAGCGAGCAGGAAATCGGCAAGGCTACCGC
CAAGTACTTCTTCTACAGCAACATCATGAACTTTTTCAAGACCGAGATTACCCTGGCCAACGGCGAGATC
CGGAAGGCGCCTCTGATCGAGACAAACGGCGAAACCGGGGAGATCGTGTGGGATAAGGGCCGGGATTTTG
CCACCGTGCGGAAAGTGCTGAGCATGCCCCAAGTGAATATCGTGAAAAAGACCGAGGTGCAGACAGGCGG
CTTCAGCAAAGAGTCTATCCTGCCCAAGAGGAACAGCGATAAGCTGATCGCCAGAAAGAAGGACTGGGAC
CCTAAGAAGTACGGCGGCTTCGACAGCCCCACCGTGGCCTATTCTGTGCTGGTGGTGGCCAAAGTGGAAA
AGGGCAAGTCCAAGAAACTGAAGAGTGTGAAAGAGCTGCTGGGGATCACCATCATGGAAAGAAGCAGCTT
CGAGAAGAATCCCATCGACTTTCTGGAAGCCAAGGGCTACAAAGAAGTGAAAAAGGACCTGATCATCAAG
CTGCCTAAGTACTCCCTGTTCGAGCTGGAAAACGGCCGGAAGAGAATGCTGGCCTCTGCCGGCGAACTGC
AGAAGGGAAACGAACTGGCCCTGCCCTCCAAATATGTGAACTTCCTGTACCTGGCCAGCCACTATGAGAA
GCTGAAGGGCTCCCCCGAGGATAATGAGCAGAAACAGCTGTTTGTGGAACAGCACAAGCACTACCTGGAC
GAGATCATCGAGCAGATCAGCGAGTTCTCCAAGAGAGTGATCCTGGCCGACGCTAATCTGGACAAAGTGC
TGTCCGCCTACAACAAGCACCGGGATAAGCCCATCAGAGAGCAGGCCGAGAATATCATCCACCTGTTTAC
CCTGACCAATCTGGGAGCCCCTGCCGCCTTCAAGTACTTTGACACCACCATCGACCGGAAGAGGTACACC
AGCACCAAAGAGGTGCTGGACGCCACCCTGATCCACCAGAGCATCACCGGCCTGTACGAGACACGGATCG
ACCTGTCTCAGCTGGGAGGCGATTCAGGCGGATCTACTAATCTGTCAGATATTATTGAAAAGGAGACCGG
TAAGCAACTGGTTATCCAGGAATCCATCCTCATGCTCCCAGAGGAGGTGGAAGAAGTCATTGGGAACAAG
CCGGAAAGCGATATACTCGTGCACACCGCCTACGACGAGAGCACCGACGAGAATGTCATGCTTCTGACTA
GCGACGCCCCTGAATACAAGCCTTGGGCTCTGGTCATACAGGATAGCAACGGTGAGAACAAGATTAAGAT
GCTCTCTGGTGGTTCTCCCAAGAAGAAGAGGAAAGTCTGACATGTCCTAGAGCTCGCTGATCAGCCTCGA
CTGTGCCTTCTAGTTGCCAGCCATCTGTTGTTTGCCCCTCCCCCGTGCCTTCCTTGACCCTGGAAGGTGC
CACTCCCACTGTCCTTTCCTAATAAAATGAGGAAATTGCATCGCATTGTCTGAGTAGGTGTCATTCTATT
CTGGGGGGTGGGGTGGGGCAGGACAGCAAGGGGGAGGATTGGGAAGAGAATAGCAGGCATGCTGGGGAGC
GGCCGCTGAGCAAAAGGCCAGCAAAAGGCCAGGAACCGTAAAAAGGCCGCGTTGCTGGCGTTTTTCCATA
GGCTCCGCCCCCCTGACGAGCATCACAAAAATCGACGCTCAAGTCAGAGGTGGCGAAACCCGACAGGACT
ATAAAGATACCAGGCGTTTCCCCCTGGAAGCTCCCTCGTGCGCTCTCCTGTTCCGACCCTGCCGCTTACC
GGATACCTGTCCGCCTTTCTCCCTTCGGGAAGCGTGGCGCTTTCTCATAGCTCACGCTGTAGGTATCTCA
GTTCGGTGTAGGTCGTTCGCTCCAAGCTGGGCTGTGTGCACGAACCCCCCGTTCAGCCCGACCGCTGCGC
CTTATCCGGTAACTATCGTCTTGAGTCCAACCCGGTAAGACACGACTTATCGCCACTGGCAGCAGCCACT
GGTAACAGGATTAGCAGAGCGAGGTATGTAGGCGGTGCTACAGAGTTCTTGAAGTGGTGGCCTAACTACG
GCTACACTAGAAGAACAGTATTTGGTATCTGCGCTCTGCTGAAGCCAGTTACCTTCGGAAAAAGAGTTGG
TAGCTCTTGATCCGGCAAACAAACCACCGCTGGTAGCGGTGGTTTTTTTGTTTGCAAGCAGCAGATTACG
CGCAGAAAAAAAGGATCTCAAGAAGATCCTTTGATCTTTTCTACGGGGTCTGACGCTCAGTGGAACGAAA
ACTCACGTTAAGGGATTTTGGTCATGAGATTATCAAAAAGGATCTTCACCTAGATCCTTTTAAATTAAAA
ATGAAGTTTTAAATCAATCTAAAGTATATATGAGTAAACTTGGTCTGACAGTTACCAATGCTTAATCAGT
GAGGCACCTATCTCAGCGATCTGTCTATTTCGTTCATCCATAGTTGCCTGACTCCCCGTCGTGTAGATAA
CTACGATACGGGAGGGCTTACCATCTGGCCCCAGTGCTGCAATGATACCGCGAGACCCACGCTCACCGGC
TCCAGATTTATCAGCAATAAACCAGCCAGCCGGAAGGGCCGAGCGCAGAAGTGGTCCTGCAACTTTATCC
GCCTCCATCCAGTCTATTAATTGTTGCCGGGAAGCTAGAGTAAGTAGTTCGCCAGTTAATAGTTTGCGCA
ACGTTGTTGCCATTGCTACAGGCATCGTGGTGTCACGCTCGTCGTTTGGTATGGCTTCATTCAGCTCCGG
TTCCCAACGATCAAGGCGAGTTACATGATCCCCCATGTTGTGCAAAAAAGCGGTTAGCTCCTTCGGTCCT
CCGATCGTTGTCAGAAGTAAGTTGGCCGCAGTGTTATCACTCATGGTTATGGCAGCACTGCATAATTCTC
TTACTGTCATGCCATCCGTAAGATGCTTTTCTGTGACTGGTGAGTACTCAACCAAGTCATTCTGAGAATA
GTGTATGCGGCGACCGAGTTGCTCTTGCCCGGCGTCAATACGGGATAATACCGCGCCACATAGCAGAACT
TTAAAAGTGCTCATCATTGGAAAACGTTCTTCGGGGCGAAAACTCTCAAGGATCTTACCGCTGTTGAGAT
CCAGTTCGATGTAACCCACTCGTGCACCCAACTGATCTTCAGCATCTTTTACTTTCACCAGCGTTTCTGG
GTGAGCAAAAACAGGAAGGCAAAATGCCGCAAAAAAGGGAATAAGGGCGACACGGAAATGTTGAATACTC
ATACTCTTCCTTTTTCAATATTATTGAAGCATTTATCAGGGTTATTGTCTCATGAGCGGATACATATTTG
AATGTATTTAGAAAAATAAACAAATAGGGGTTCCGCGCA
